Addgene plasmid #85030: CMV 197 E7
Purpose: HPV 197 E7 in CMV
Depositing lab: Karl Munger. Depositing organization: Tufts University. Publication: Proteomic analysis of the gamma human papillomavirus type 197 E6 and E7 associated cellular proteins. Grace M, Munger K. Virology. 2016 Oct 20;500:71-81. doi: 10.1016/j.virol.2016.10.010. PubMed 27771561.
Backbone
  Vector backbone: CMV bam neo
  Backbone size w/o insert (bp): 6600
  Total vector size (bp): 6885
  Vector type: Mammalian Expression
  Selectable markers: Neomycin (select with G418)
Growth in bacteria
  Bacterial resistance: Ampicillin, 100 μg/mL
  Growth temperature: 37°C
  Growth strain: DH5alpha
  Copy number: High Copy
Gene/Insert
  Gene/Insert name: HPV 197 E7
  Species: HPV 197
  Insert size (bp): 285
  Mutation: Codon optimized for expression
  Promoter: CMV
  Cloning method: Restriction Enzyme; 5′ cloning site BamHI (not destroyed); 3′ cloning site BamHI (not destroyed)
  Sequencing primers: 5′ Bglobin-intron-F; 3′ Bglobin-pA-R
Resource information
  A portion of this plasmid was derived from a plasmid made by: Original template DNA was synthesized by Genscript as a codon-optimized version of HPV 197 E7.
Terms and licenses: Academic/Nonprofit Terms; Industry Terms: Not Available to Industry
How to cite: CMV 197 E7 was a gift from Karl Munger (Addgene plasmid # 85030 ; http://n2t.net/addgene:85030 ; RRID:Addgene_85030)
