[The description below was written by a language model from this plasmid's Addgene catalogue record and pLannotate feature annotations shown in this document.]
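Description:
CMV 197 E7 is a mammalian expression plasmid that carries the E7 open reading frame of the gamma-genus human papillomavirus type 197 in the CMV bam neo backbone. The 285 bp insert is a synthetic version codon-optimized for expression. It was cloned into a single BamHI site that remains intact on both sides. Transcription is driven by the human cytomegalovirus immediate early enhancer and promoter. A rabbit β-globin intron lies downstream of the promoter, and a β-globin exon fragment and the rabbit β-globin polyadenylation signal follow the cloning position. The insert therefore sits in a spliced, polyadenylated transcription unit, an arrangement that generally improves mRNA processing and expression. The automated feature table does not annotate E7 itself, but the unannotated gap between the intron and the β-globin fragment is where the insert would be expected. No epitope tag is recorded.

For propagation in E. coli the plasmid has a high-copy ColE1/pUC-type origin and an ampicillin resistance gene (β-lactamase) with its own promoter. Stable mammalian transfectants can be selected with G418 through a neomycin phosphotransferase cassette driven by the HSV thymidine kinase promoter and terminated by the HSV TK polyadenylation signal. Several short fragments (lacI, lacZα, rop, bom, Tn5 transposase, ble, and a bGH poly(A) remnant) appear to be leftovers of backbone construction rather than functional elements. The assembled sequence is 6,796 nt, slightly shorter than the 6,885 bp total listed in the catalogue.

The construct is used to express HPV 197 E7 in cultured mammalian cells, and the associated work concerns proteomic identification of cellular proteins that associate with HPV 197 E6 and E7.
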