Features (pLannotate 1.2.2; 21 found; start..end, strand, type, name):
      1..380     +  enhancer       CMV enhancer: human cytomegalovirus immediate early enhancer
    381..584     +  promoter       CMV promoter: human cytomegalovirus (CMV) immediate early promoter
    696..1268    +  intron         β-globin intron: intron from rabbit β-globin gene
   1632..1709    +  CDS            HBB (fragment): HBB_PONPY - Experimental evidence at transcript level: Swiss-Prot protein existence level 2. Involved in oxygen transport from the lung to the various peripheral tissues. From Pongo pygmaeus (Bornean orangutan).
   1780..1835    +  polyA_signal   β-globin poly(A) signal: rabbit β-globin polyadenylation signal (Gil and Proudfoot, 1987)
   2217..2233    -  protein_bind   lac operator: The lac repressor binds to the lac operator to inhibit transcription in E. coli. This inhibition can be relieved by adding lactose or isopropyl-β-D-thiogalactopyranoside (IPTG). lac repressor encoded by lacI
   2241..2271    -  promoter       lac promoter: promoter for the E. coli lac operon
   2286..2307    -  protein_bind   CAP binding site: CAP binding activates transcription in the presence of cAMP. E. coli catabolite activator protein
   2320..2412    -  CDS            lacI (fragment): lac repressor; lacI; The lac repressor binds to the lac operator to inhibit transcription in E. coli. This inhibition can be relieved by adding lactose or isopropyl-β-D-thiogalactopyranoside (IPTG).
   2595..3183    -  rep_origin     ori: high-copy-number ColE1/pMB1/pBR322/pUC origin of replication
   3354..4214    -  CDS            AmpR: β-lactamase; bla; confers resistance to ampicillin, carbenicillin, and related antibiotics
   4215..4320    -  promoter       AmpR promoter: bla
   4415..4450    +  CDS            rop (fragment): Rop protein, which maintains plasmids at low copy number; rop
   4552..4651    +  misc_feature   bom (fragment): basis of mobility region from pBR322
   4657..4812    -  CDS            lacZα (fragment): LacZα fragment of β-galactosidase; lacZ fragment
   4816..5139    +  CDS            tnpA (fragment): TN5P_ECOLX - Also known as tnp. Experimental evidence at protein level: Swiss-Prot protein existence level 1. Mediates transposition of transposon Tn5 by a 'cut and paste' mechanism. First, the monomeric transposase binds the 19 bp inverted DNA repeats flanking the transposon. Then, dimerization of the DNA- bound transposase creates a synaptic DNA complex. After nicking of the first DNA strand, excision of the transposon proceeds through a series of intermediates. The transposase then mediates the insertion of the transposon at a new site by strand transfer. The activity of the wild- type tran
   5222..5367    +  promoter       HSV TK promoter: herpes simplex virus thymidine kinase promoter
   5424..6215    +  CDS            neo: KKA2_KLEPN - Also known as kan, nptII. Experimental evidence at protein level: Swiss-Prot protein existence level 1. Resistance to kanamycin, neomycin, paromomycin, ribostamycin, butirosin and gentamicin B. From Klebsiella pneumoniae.
   6239..6394    +  CDS            ble (fragment): BLE_KLEPN - Experimental evidence at protein level: Swiss-Prot protein existence level 1. Binding protein with a strong affinity to the bleomycin family of antibiotics. Binds to CL990; an antimitotic-antibiotic compound. From Klebsiella pneumoniae.
   6456..6503    +  polyA_signal   HSV TK poly(A) signal: herpes simplex virus thymidine kinase polyadenylation signal (Cole and Stacy, 1985)
   6595..6611    -  polyA_signal   bGH poly(A) signal (fragment): bovine growth hormone polyadenylation signal
>Addgene plasmid #85030 | CMV 197 E7 | addgene full sequence | sequence record 166404 | Addgene assembled full plasmid sequence
GACATTGATTATTGACTAGTTATTAATAGTAATCAATTACGGGGTCATTAGTTCATAGCCCATATATGGA
GTTCCGCGTTACATAACTTACGGTAAATGGCCCGCCTGGCTGACCGCCCAACGACCCCCGCCCATTGACG
TCAATAATGACGTATGTTCCCATAGTAACGCCAATAGGGACTTTCCATTGACGTCAATGGGTGGAGTATT
TACGGTAAACTGCCCACTTGGCAGTACATCAAGTGTATCATATGCCAAGTACGCCCCCTATTGACGTCAA
TGACGGTAAATGGCCCGCCTGGCATTATGCCCAGTACATGACCTTATGGGACTTTCCTACTTGGCAGTAC
ATCTACGTATTAGTCATCGCTATTACCATGGTGATGCGGTTTTGGCAGTACATCAATGGGCGTGGATAGC
GGTTTGACTCACGGGGATTTCCAAGTCTCCACCCCATTGACGTCAATGGGAGTTTGTTTTGGCACCAAAA
TCAACGGGACTTTCCAAAATGTCGTAACAACTCCGCCCCATTGACGCAAATGGGCGGTAGGCGTGTACGG
TGGGAGGTCTATATAAGCAGAGCTCGTTTAGTGAACCGTCAGATCGCCTGGAGACGCCATCCACGCTGTT
TTGACCTCCATAGAAGACACCGGGACCGATCCAGCCTCCGGTCGACCGATCCTGAGAACTTCAGGGTGAG
TTTGGGGACCCTTGATTGTTCTTTCTTTTTCGCTATTGTAAAATTCATGTTATATGGAGGGGGCAAAGTT
TTCAGGGTGTTGTTTAGAATGGGAAGATGTCCCTTGTATCACCATGGACCCTCATGATAATTTTGTTTCT
TTCACTTTCTACTCTGTTGACAACCATTGTCTCCTCTTATTTTCTTTTCATTTTCTGTAACTTTTTCGTT
AAACTTTAGCTTGCATTTGTAACGAATTTTTAAATTCACTTTTGTTTATTTGTCAGATTGTAAGTACTTT
CTCTAATCACTTTTTTTTCAAGGCACTCAGGGTATATTATATTGTACTTCAGCACAGTTTTAGAGAACAA
TTGTTATAATTAAATGATAAGGTAGAATATTTCTGCATATAAATTCTGGCTGGCGTGGAAATATTCTTAT
TGGTAGAAACAACTACACCCTGGTCATCATCCTGCCTTTCTCTTTATGGTTACAATGATATACACTGTTT
GAGATGAGGATAAAATACTCTGAGTCCAAACCGGGCCCCTCTGCTAACCATGTTCATGCCTTCTTCTCTT
TCCTACAGCTCCTGGGCAACGTGCTGGTTGTTGTGCTGTCTCATCATTTTGGCAAAGAATTCCTCGACGG
ATCCATGCACGGGGAAAGAGCAACTATTAGAGATGTGGTCCTGGAACTGACAAAGGTCGCCTGTAACTCA
GAAGTCCTGTTTGAAGAGAGCCTGAGCTCCGACTCCGAGGAAGAGCACGAAATCTTCAAGATTGAGACCC
GATGCGATAACTGTCGAAGAGGCATCAGGGTGTGCGTCCGCGCATCTAATCAGGGGATTAGTAGACTGCA
GTGGCTGCTGGAACATGACATTAGGTTTCTGTGCCCCGCTTGTAGCCGCAATCTGTTTCAGCATGGAAGG
TTTCAGTAAGGATCCGTCGAGGAATTCACTCCTCAGGTGCAGGCTGCCTATCAGAAGGTGGTGGCTGGTG
TGGCCAATGCCCTGGCTCACAAATACCACTGAGATCTTTTTCCCTCTGCCAAAAATTATGGGGACATCAT
GAAGCCCCTTGAGCATCTGACTTCTGGCTAATAAAGGAAATTTATTTTCATTGCAATAGTGTGTTGGAAT
TTTTTGTGTCTCTCACTCGGAAGGACATATGGGAGGGCAAATCATTTAAAACATCAGAATGAGTATTTGG
TTTAGAGTTTGGCAACATATGCCCATATGCTGGCTGCCATGAACAAAGGTTGGCTATAAAGAGGTCATCA
GTATATGAAACAGCCCCCTGCTGTCCATTCCTTATTCCATAGAAAAGCCTTGACTTGAGGTTAGATTTTT
TTTATATTTTGTTTTGTGTTATTTTTTTCTTTAACATCCCTAAAATTTTCCTTACATGTTTTACTAGCCA
GATTTTTCCTCCTCTCCTGACTACTCCCAGTCATAGCTGTCCCTCTTCTCTTATGGAGATCCCTCGACGG
ATCGGCCGCAATTCGTAATCATGTCATAGCTGTTTCCTGTGTGAAATTGTTATCCGCTCACAATTCCACA
CAACATACGAGCCGGAAGCATAAAGTGTAAAGCCTGGGGTGCCTAATGAGTGAGCTAACTCACATTAATT
GCGTTGCGCTCACTGCCCGCTTTCCAGTCGGGAAACCTGTCGTGCCAGCTGCATTAATGAATCGGCCAAC
GCGCGGGGAGAGGCGGTTTGCGTATTGGGCGCTCTTCCGCTTCCTCGCTCACTGACTCGCTGCGCTCGGT
CGTTCGGCTGCGGCGAGCGGTATCAGCTCACTCAAAGGCGGTAATACGGTTATCCACAGAATCAGGGGAT
AACGCAGGAAAGAACATGTGAGCAAAAGGCCAGCAAAAGGCCAGGAACCGTAAAAAGGCCGCGTTGCTGG
CGTTTTTCCATAGGCTCCGCCCCCCTGACGAGCATCACAAAAATCGACGCTCAAGTCAGAGGTGGCGAAA
CCCGACAGGACTATAAAGATACCAGGCGTTTCCCCCTGGAAGCTCCCTCGTGCGCTCTCCTGTTCCGACC
CTGCCGCTTACCGGATACCTGTCCGCCTTTCTCCCTTCGGGAAGCGTGGCGCTTTCTCATAGCTCACGCT
GTAGGTATCTCAGTTCGGTGTAGGTCGTTCGCTCCAAGCTGGGCTGTGTGCACGAACCCCCCGTTCAGCC
CGACCGCTGCGCCTTATCCGGTAACTATCGTCTTGAGTCCAACCCGGTAAGACACGACTTATCGCCACTG
GCAGCAGCCACTGGTAACAGGATTAGCAGAGCGAGGTATGTAGGCGGTGCTACAGAGTTCTTGAAGTGGT
GGCCTAACTACGGCTACACTAGAAGAACAGTATTTGGTATCTGCGCTCTGCTGAAGCCAGTTACCTTCGG
AAAAAGAGTTGGTAGCTCTTGATCCGGCAAACAAACCACCGCTGGTAGCGGTGGTTTTTTTGTTTGCAAG
CAGCAGATTACGCGCAGAAAAAAAGGATCTCAAGAAGATCCTTTGATCTTTTCTACGGGGTCTGACGCTC
AGTGGAACGAAAACTCACGTTAAGGGATTTTGGTCATGAGATTATCAAAAAGGATCTTCACCTAGATCCT
TTTAAATTAAAAATGAAGTTTTAAATCAATCTAAAGTATATATGAGTAAACTTGGTCTGACAGTTACCAA
TGCTTAATCAGTGAGGCACCTATCTCAGCGATCTGTCTATTTCGTTCATCCATAGTTGCCTGACTCCCCG
TCGTGTAGATAACTACGATACGGGAGGGCTTACCATCTGGCCCCAGTGCTGCAATGATACCGCGAGACCC
ACGCTCACCGGCTCCAGATTTATCAGCAATAAACCAGCCAGCCGGAAGGGCCGAGCGCAGAAGTGGTCCT
GCAACTTTATCCGCCTCCATCCAGTCTATTAATTGTTGCCGGGAAGCTAGAGTAAGTAGTTCGCCAGTTA
ATAGTTTGCGCAACGTTGTTGCCATTGCTACAGGCATCGTGGTGTCACGCTCGTCGTTTGGTATGGCTTC
ATTCAGCTCCGGTTCCCAACGATCAAGGCGAGTTACATGATCCCCCATGTTGTGCAAAAAAGCGGTTAGC
TCCTTCGGTCCTCCGATCGTTGTCAGAAGTAAGTTGGCCGCAGTGTTATCACTCATGGTTATGGCAGCAC
TGCATAATTCTCTTACTGTCATGCCATCCGTAAGATGCTTTTCTGTGACTGGTGAGTACTCAACCAAGTC
ATTCTGAGAATAGTGTATGCGGCGACCGAGTTGCTCTTGCCCGGCGTCAATACGGGATAATACCGCGCCA
CATAGCAGAACTTTAAAAGTGCTCATCATTGGAAAACGTTCTTCGGGGCGAAAACTCTCAAGGATCTTAC
CGCTGTTGAGATCCAGTTCGATGTAACCCACTCGTGCACCCAACTGATCTTCAGCATCTTTTACTTTCAC
CAGCGTTTCTGGGTGAGCAAAAACAGGAAGGCAAAATGCCGCAAAAAAGGGAATAAGGGCGACACGGAAA
TGTTGAATACTCATACTCTTCCTTTTTCTAATATTATTGAAGCATTTATCAGGGTTATTGTCTCATGAGC
GGATACATATTTGAATGTATTTAGAAAAATAAACAAATAGGGGTTCCGCGCACATTTCCCCGAAAAGTGC
CACCTGACGTCTAAGAAACCATTATTATCATGACATTAACCTATAAAAATAGGCGTATCACGAGGCCCTT
TCGTCTCGCGCGTTTCGGTGATGACGGTGAAAACCTCTGACACATGCAGCTCCCGGAGACGGTCACAGCT
TGTCTGTAAGCGGATGCCGGGAGCAGACAAGCCCGTCAGGGCGCGTCAGCGGGTGTTGGCGGGTGTCGGG
GCTGGCTTAACTATGCGGCATCAGAGCAGATTGTACTGAGAGTGCACCATATGCGGTGTGAAATACCGCA
CAGATGCGTAAGGAGAAAATACCGCATCAGGCGCCATTCGCCATTCAGGCTGCGCAACTGTTGGGAAGGG
CGATCGGTGCGGGCCTCTTCGCTATTACGCCAGCTGGCGGAAAGGGGGATGTGCTGCAAGGCGATTAAGT
TGGGTAACGCCAGGGTTTTCCCAGTCACGACGTTGTAAAACGACGGCCAGTGCCAAGCTTCACGCTGCCG
CAAGCACTCAGGGCGCAAGGGCTGCTAAAGGAAGCGGAACACGTAGAAAGCCAGTCCGCAGAAACGGTGC
TGACCCCGGATGAATGTCAGCTACTGGGCTATCTGGACAAGGGAAAACGCAAGCGCAAAGAGAAAGCAGG
TAGCTTGCAGTGGGCTTACATGGCGATAGCTAGACTGGGCGGTTTTATGGACAGCAAGCGAACCGGAATT
GCCAGCTGGGGCGCCCTCTGGTAAGGTTGGGAAGCCCTGCAAAGTAAACTGGATGGCTTTCTTGCCGCCA
AGGATCTGATGGCGCAGGGGATCAAGATCCTGCTTCATCCCCGTGGCCCGTTGCTCGCGTTTGCTGGCGG
TGTCCCCGGAAGAAATATATTTGCATGTCTTTAGTTCTATGATGACACAAACCCCGCCCAGCGTCTTGTC
ATTGGCGAATTCGAACACGCAGATGCAGTCGGGGCGGCGCGGTCCCAGGTCCACTTCGCATATTAAGGTG
ACGCGTGTGGCCTCGAACACCGAGCGACCCTGCAGCGACCCGCTTAACAGCGTCAACAGCGTGCCGCAGA
TCTGATCAAGAGACAGGATGAGGATCGTTTCGCATGATTGAACAAGATGGATTGCACGCAGGTTCTCCGG
CCGCTTGGGTGGAGAGGCTATTCGGCTATGACTGGGCACAACAGACAATCGGCTGCTCTGATGCCGCCGT
GTTCCGGCTGTCAGCGCAGGGGCGCCCGGTTCTTTTTGTCAAGACCGACCTGTCCGGTGCCCTGAATGAA
CTGCAGGACGAGGCAGCGCGGCTATCGTGGCTGGCCACGACGGGCGTTCCTTGCGCAGCTGTGCTCGACG
TTGTCACTGAAGCGGGAAGGGACTGGCTGCTATTGGGCGAAGTGCCGGGGCAGGATCTCCTGTCATCTCA
CCTTGCTCCTGCCGAGAAAGTATCCATCATGGCTGATGCAATGCGGCGGCTGCATACGCTTGATCCGGCT
ACCTGCCCATTCGACCACCAAGCGAAACATCGCATCGAGCGAGCACGTACTCGGATGGAAGCCGGTCTTG
TCGATCAGGATGATCTGGACGAAGAGCATCAGGGGCTCGCGCCAGCCGAACTGTTCGCCAGGCTCAAGGC
GCGCATGCCCGACGGCGAGGATCTCGTCGTGACCCATGGCGATGCCTGCTTGCCGAATATCATGGTGGAA
AATGGCCGCTTTTCTGGATTCATCGACTGTGGCCGGCTGGGTGTGGCGGACCGCTATCAGGACATAGCGT
TGGCTACCCGTGATATTGCTGAAGAGCTTGGCGGCGAATGGGCTGACCGCTTCCTCGTGCTTTACGGTAT
CGCCGCTCCCGATTCGCAGCGCATCGCCTTCTATCGCCTTCTTGACGAGTTCTTCTGAGCGGGACTCTGG
GGTTCGAAATGACCGACCAAGCGACGCCCAACCTGCCATCACGAGATTTCGATTCCACCGCCGCCTTCTA
TGAAAGGTTGGGCTTCGGAATCGTTTTCCGGGACGCCGGCTGGATGATCCTCCAGCGCGGGGATCTCATG
CTGGAGTTCTTCGCCCACCCCGGGAGATGGGGGAGGCTAACTGAAACACGGAAGGAGACAATACCGGAAG
GAACCCGCGCTATGACGGCAATAAAAAGACAGAATAAAACGCACGGTGTTGGGTCGTTTGTTCATAAACG
CGGGGTTCGGTCCCAGGGCTGGCACTCTGTCGATACCCCCACCGAGACCCCATTGGGGCCAATACGCCCG
CGTTTCTTCCTTTTCCCCACCCCACCCCCCAAGTTCGGGTGAAGGCCCAGGGCTCGCAGCCAACGTCGGG
GCGGCAAGCCCTGCCATAGCCACGGGCCCCGTGGGTTAGGGACGGCGGATCGCGGCCCTCTAGAGAGCTT
GGCCCATTGCATACGTTGTATCCATATCATAATATGTACATTTATATTGGCTCATGTCCAACATTACCGC
CATGTT
