>Addgene plasmid #85030 | CMV 197 E7 | depositor partial sequence | sequence record 163807 | Forward sequence of insert with vector at both ends
CTCGACGGATCCATGCACGGGGAAAGAGCAACTATTAGAGATGTGGTCCTGGAACTGACAAAGGTCGCCT
GTAACTCAGAAGTCCTGTTTGAAGAGAGCCTGAGCTCCGACTCCGAGGAAGAGCACGAAATCTTCAAGAT
TGAGACCCGATGCGATAACTGTCGAAGAGGCATCAGGGTGTGCGTCCGCGCATCTAATCAGGGGATTAGT
AGACTGCAGTGGCTGCTGGAACATGACATTAGGTTTCTGTGCCCCGCTTGTAGCCGCAATCTGTTTCAGC
ATGGAAGGTTTCAGTAAGGATCCGTCGAGGAATTCACTCC
