>Addgene plasmid #85030 | CMV 197 E7 | addgene partial sequence | sequence record 166400 | Bglob-intron-F 5'-ctggtcatcatcctgccttt-3'
ATATACACTGTTTGAGATGAGGATAAAATACTCTGAGTCCAAACCGGGCCCCTCTGCTAACCATGTTCAT
GCCTTCTTCTCTTTCCTACAGCTCCTGGGCAACGTGCTGGTTGTTGTGCTGTCTCATCATTTTGGCAAAG
AATTCCTCGACGGATCCATGCACGGGGAAAGAGCAACTATTAGAGATGTGGTCCTGGAACTGACAAAGGT
CGCCTGTAACTCAGAAGTCCTGTTTGAAGAGAGCCTGAGCTCCGACTCCGAGGAAGAGCACGAAATCTTC
AAGATTGAGACCCGATGCGATAACTGTCGAAGAGGCATCAGGGTGTGCGTCCGCGCATCTAATCAGGGGA
TTAGTAGACTGCAGTGGCTGCTGGAACATGACATTAGGTTTCTGTGCCCCGCTTGTAGCCGCAATCTGTT
TCAGCATGGAAGGTTTCAGTAAGGATCCGTCGAGGAATTCACTCCTCAGGTGCAGGCTGCCTATCAGAAG
GTGGTGGCTGGTGTGGCCAATGCCCTGGCTCACAAATACCACTGAGATCTTTTTCCCTCTGCCAAAAATT
ATGGGGACATCATGAAGCCCCTTGAGCATCTGACTTCTGGCTAATAAAGGAAATTTA
