>Addgene plasmid #85030 | CMV 197 E7 | addgene partial sequence | sequence record 166403 | pBR322ori-F 5'-GGGAAACGCCTGGTATCTTT-3'
GCCACCTCTGACTTGAGCGTCGATTTTTGTGATGCTCGTCAGGGGGGCGGAGCCTATGGAAAAACGCCAG
CAACGCGGCCTTTTTACGGTTCCTGGCCTTTTGCTGGCCTTTTGCTCACATGTTCTTTCCTGCGTTATCC
CCTGATTCTGTGGATAACCGTATTACCGCCTTTGAGTGAGCTGATACCGCTCGCCGCAGCCGAACGACCG
AGCGCAGCGAGTCAGTGAGCGAGGAAGCGGAAGAGCGCCCAATACGCAAACCGCCTCTCCCCGCGCGTTG
GCCGATTCATTAATGCAGCTGGCACGACAGGTTTCCCGACTGGAAAGCGGGCAGTGAGCGCAACGCAATT
AATGTGAGTTAGCTCACTCATTAGGCACCCCAGGCTTTACACTTTATGCTTCCGGCTCGTATGTTGTGTG
GAATTGTGAGCGGATAACAATTTCACACAGGAAACAGCTATGACATGATTACGAATTGCGGCCGATCCGT
CGAGGGATCTCCATAAGAGAAGAGGGACAGCTATGACTGGGAGTAGTCAGGAGAGGAGGAAAAATCTGGC
TAGTAAAACATGTAAGGAAAATTTTAGGGATGTTAAAGAAAAAAATAACACAAAACAAAATATAAAAAAA
ATCTAACCTCAAGTCAAGGCTTTTCTATGGAATAAGGAATGGACAGCAGGGGGCTGTTTCATATACTGAT
GACCTCTTTATAGCCAACCTTTGTTCATGGCAGCCAGCATATGGGCATATGTTGCCAAACTCTAAACCAA
ATACTCATTCTGATGTTTTAAATGATTTGCCCTCCCATATGTCCTTCCGAGTGAGAGACACAAAA
